LOCUS       Exported 7088 bp ds-DNA circular SYN 12-MAY-2021
DEFINITION  synthetic circular DNA
ACCESSION   .
VERSION     .
KEYWORDS    mTOR_2 shRNA
SOURCE      synthetic DNA construct
  ORGANISM  synthetic DNA construct
REFERENCE   1 (bases 1 to 7088)
  AUTHORS   Sarbassov DD, Guertin DA, Ali SM, Sabatini DM
  TITLE     Phosphorylation and regulation of Akt/PKB by the rictor-mTOR
            complex.
  JOURNAL   Science 2005 Feb 18;307(5712):1098-101.
  PUBMED    15718470
REFERENCE   2 (bases 1 to 7088)
  AUTHORS   .
  TITLE     Direct Submission
  JOURNAL   Exported May 12, 2021 from SnapGene Server 1.1.58
            http://www.snapgene.com
FEATURES             Location/Qualifiers
     source          1..7088
                     /organism="synthetic DNA construct"
                     /mol_type="other DNA"
     protein_bind    55..76
                     /label=CAP binding site
                     /bound_moiety="E. coli catabolite activator protein"
                     /note="CAP binding activates transcription in the presence
                     of cAMP."
     promoter        91..121
                     /label=lac promoter
                     /note="promoter for the E. coli lac operon"
     protein_bind    129..145
                     /label=lac operator
                     /bound_moiety="lac repressor encoded by lacI"
                     /note="The lac repressor binds to the lac operator to
                     inhibit transcription in E. coli. This inhibition can be
                     relieved by adding lactose or
                     isopropyl-beta-D-thiogalactopyranoside (IPTG)."
     primer_bind     134..156
                     /label=M13/pUC Reverse
                     /note="In lacZ gene"
     primer_bind     153..169
                     /label=M13 rev
                     /note="common sequencing primer, one of multiple similar
                     variants"
     primer_bind     153..169
                     /label=M13 Reverse
                     /note="In lacZ gene. Also called M13-rev"
     primer_bind     188..208
                     /label=T3
                     /note="T3 promoter, forward primer"
     promoter        190..208
                     /label=T3 promoter
                     /note="promoter for bacteriophage T3 RNA polymerase"
     promoter        236..462
                     /label=RSV promoter
                     /note="Rous sarcoma virus enhancer/promoter"
     LTR             463..643
                     /label=5' LTR (truncated)
                     /note="truncated 5' long terminal repeat (LTR) from HIV-1"
     misc_feature    690..815
                     /label=HIV-1 Psi
                     /note="packaging signal of human immunodeficiency virus
                     type 1"
     misc_feature    1308..1541
                     /label=RRE
                     /note="The Rev response element (RRE) of HIV-1 allows for
                     Rev-dependent mRNA export from the nucleus to the
                     cytoplasm."
     CDS             1726..1770
                     /codon_start=1
                     /product="antigenic peptide corresponding to amino acids
                     655 to 669 of the HIV envelope protein gp41 (Lutje Hulsik
                     et al., 2013)"
                     /label=gp41 peptide
                     /note="recognized by the 2H10 single-chain llama nanobody"
                     /translation="KNEQELLELDKWASL"
     promoter        2068..2308
                     /label=U6 promoter
                     /note="RNA polymerase III promoter for human U6 snRNA"
     primer_bind     2068..2088
                     /label=hU6-F
                     /note="Human U6 promoter, forward primer"
     primer_bind     2239..2258
                     /label=LKO.1 5'
                     /note="Human U6 promoter, forward primer"
     misc_feature    2417..2534
                     /label=cPPT/CTS
                     /note="central polypurine tract and central termination
                     sequence of HIV-1"
     promoter        2583..3093
                     /label=hPGK promoter
                     /note="human phosphoglycerate kinase 1 promoter"
     primer_bind     3012..3030
                     /label=hPGK-F
                     /note="Human PGK promoter, forward primer"
     CDS             3115..3714
                     /codon_start=1
                     /gene="pac from Streptomyces alboniger"
                     /product="puromycin N-acetyltransferase"
                     /label=PuroR
                     /note="confers resistance to puromycin"
                     /translation="MTEYKPTVRLATRDDVPRAVRTLAAAFADYPATRHTVDPDRHIER
                     VTELQELFLTRVGLDIGKVWVADDGAAVAVWTTPESVEAGAVFAEIGPRMAELSGSRLA
                     AQQQMEGLLAPHRPKEPAWFLATVGVSPDHQGKGLGSAVVLPGVEAAERAGVPAFLETS
                     APRNLPFYERLGFTVTADVEVPEGPRTWCMTRKPGA"
     primer_bind     complement(3115..3134)
                     /label=Puro-R
                     /note="Puromycin resistance gene, reverse primer. Also
                     called puro-variant-R"
     primer_bind     3611..3631
                     /label=Puro-F
                     /note="Puromycin resistance gene, forward primer"
     LTR             3842..4075
                     /label=3' LTR (Delta-U3)
                     /note="self-inactivating 3' long terminal repeat (LTR) from
                     HIV-1"
     polyA_signal    4147..4268
                     /label=SV40 poly(A) signal
                     /note="SV40 polyadenylation signal"
     primer_bind     complement(4184..4203)
                     /label=SV40pA-R
                     /note="SV40 polyA, reverse primer"
     primer_bind     4238..4257
                     /label=EBV-rev
                     /note="SV40 polyA terminator, reverse primer"
     rep_origin      4308..4443
                     /label=SV40 ori
                     /note="SV40 origin of replication"
     primer_bind     4370..4389
                     /label=SV40pro-F
                     /note="SV40 promoter/origin, forward primer"
     primer_bind     complement(4463..4482)
                     /label=T7
                     /note="T7 promoter, forward primer"
     promoter        complement(4464..4482)
                     /label=T7 promoter
                     /note="promoter for bacteriophage T7 RNA polymerase"
     primer_bind     complement(4492..4509)
                     /label=M13 Forward
                     /note="In lacZ gene. Also called M13-F20 or M13 (-21)
                     Forward"
     primer_bind     complement(4492..4508)
                     /label=M13 fwd
                     /note="common sequencing primer, one of multiple similar
                     variants"
     primer_bind     complement(4501..4523)
                     /label=M13/pUC Forward
                     /note="In lacZ gene"
     rep_origin      4650..5105
                     /direction=RIGHT
                     /label=f1 ori
                     /note="f1 bacteriophage origin of replication; arrow
                     indicates direction of (+) strand synthesis"
     primer_bind     complement(4737..4756)
                     /label=F1ori-R
                     /note="F1 origin, reverse primer"
     primer_bind     4947..4968
                     /label=F1ori-F
                     /note="F1 origin, forward primer"
     promoter        5131..5235
                     /gene="bla"
                     /label=AmpR promoter
     CDS             5236..6096
                     /codon_start=1
                     /gene="bla"
                     /product="beta-lactamase"
                     /label=AmpR
                     /note="confers resistance to ampicillin, carbenicillin, and
                     related antibiotics"
                     /translation="MSIQHFRVALIPFFAAFCLPVFAHPETLVKVKDAEDQLGARVGYI
                     ELDLNSGKILESFRPEERFPMMSTFKVLLCGAVLSRIDAGQEQLGRRIHYSQNDLVEYS
                     PVTEKHLTDGMTVRELCSAAITMSDNTAANLLLTTIGGPKELTAFLHNMGDHVTRLDRW
                     EPELNEAIPNDERDTTMPVAMATTLRKLLTGELLTLASRQQLIDWMEADKVAGPLLRSA
                     LPAGWFIADKSGAGERGSRGIIAALGPDGKPSRIVVIYTTGSQATMDERNRQIAEIGAS
                     LIKHW"
     primer_bind     complement(5454..5473)
                     /label=Amp-R
                     /note="Ampicillin resistance gene, reverse primer"
     rep_origin      6267..6855
                     /direction=RIGHT
                     /label=ori
                     /note="high-copy-number ColE1/pMB1/pBR322/pUC origin of
                     replication"
     primer_bind     6756..6775
                     /label=pBR322ori-F
                     /note="pBR322 origin, forward primer"
     primer_bind     7009..7026
                     /label=L4440
                     /note="L4440 vector, forward primer"
ORIGIN
        1 cagctggcac gacaggtttc ccgactggaa agcgggcagt gagcgcaacg caattaatgt
       61 gagttagctc actcattagg caccccaggc tttacacttt atgcttccgg ctcgtatgtt
      121 gtgtggaatt gtgagcggat aacaatttca cacaggaaac agctatgacc atgattacgc
      181 caagcgcgca attaaccctc actaaaggga acaaaagctg gagctgcaag cttaatgtag
      241 tcttatgcaa tactcttgta gtcttgcaac atggtaacga tgagttagca acatgcctta
      301 caaggagaga aaaagcaccg tgcatgccga ttggtggaag taaggtggta cgatcgtgcc
      361 ttattaggaa ggcaacagac gggtctgaca tggattggac gaaccactga attgccgcat
      421 tgcagagata ttgtatttaa gtgcctagct cgatacataa acgggtctct ctggttagac
      481 cagatctgag cctgggagct ctctggctaa ctagggaacc cactgcttaa gcctcaataa
      541 agcttgcctt gagtgcttca agtagtgtgt gcccgtctgt tgtgtgactc tggtaactag
      601 agatccctca gaccctttta gtcagtgtgg aaaatctcta gcagtggcgc ccgaacaggg
      661 acttgaaagc gaaagggaaa ccagaggagc tctctcgacg caggactcgg cttgctgaag
      721 cgcgcacggc aagaggcgag gggcggcgac tggtgagtac gccaaaaatt ttgactagcg
      781 gaggctagaa ggagagagat gggtgcgaga gcgtcagtat taagcggggg agaattagat
      841 cgcgatggga aaaaattcgg ttaaggccag ggggaaagaa aaaatataaa ttaaaacata
      901 tagtatgggc aagcagggag ctagaacgat tcgcagttaa tcctggcctg ttagaaacat
      961 cagaaggctg tagacaaata ctgggacagc tacaaccatc ccttcagaca ggatcagaag
     1021 aacttagatc attatataat acagtagcaa ccctctattg tgtgcatcaa aggatagaga
     1081 taaaagacac caaggaagct ttagacaaga tagaggaaga gcaaaacaaa agtaagacca
     1141 ccgcacagca agcggccgct gatcttcaga cctggaggag gagatatgag ggacaattgg
     1201 agaagtgaat tatataaata taaagtagta aaaattgaac cattaggagt agcacccacc
     1261 aaggcaaaga gaagagtggt gcagagagaa aaaagagcag tgggaatagg agctttgttc
     1321 cttgggttct tgggagcagc aggaagcact atgggcgcag cgtcaatgac gctgacggta
     1381 caggccagac aattattgtc tggtatagtg cagcagcaga acaatttgct gagggctatt
     1441 gaggcgcaac agcatctgtt gcaactcaca gtctggggca tcaagcagct ccaggcaaga
     1501 atcctggctg tggaaagata cctaaaggat caacagctcc tggggatttg gggttgctct
     1561 ggaaaactca tttgcaccac tgctgtgcct tggaatgcta gttggagtaa taaatctctg
     1621 gaacagattt ggaatcacac gacctggatg gagtgggaca gagaaattaa caattacaca
     1681 agcttaatac actccttaat tgaagaatcg caaaaccagc aagaaaagaa tgaacaagaa
     1741 ttattggaat tagataaatg ggcaagtttg tggaattggt ttaacataac aaattggctg
     1801 tggtatataa aattattcat aatgatagta ggaggcttgg taggtttaag aatagttttt
     1861 gctgtacttt ctatagtgaa tagagttagg cagggatatt caccattatc gtttcagacc
     1921 cacctcccaa ccccgagggg acccgacagg cccgaaggaa tagaagaaga aggtggagag
     1981 agagacagag acagatccat tcgattagtg aacggatctc gacggtatcg atcacgagac
     2041 tagcctcgag cggccgcccc cttcaccgag ggcctatttc ccatgattcc ttcatatttg
     2101 catatacgat acaaggctgt tagagagata attggaatta atttgactgt aaacacaaag
     2161 atattagtac aaaatacgtg acgtagaaag taataatttc ttgggtagtt tgcagtttta
     2221 aaattatgtt ttaaaatgga ctatcatatg cttaccgtaa cttgaaagta tttcgatttc
     2281 ttggctttat atatcttgtg gaaaggacga aacaccggcc gcattgtctc tatcaagttc
     2341 ttcctgtcaa acttgataga gacaatgcgg tttttgaatt ctcgacctcg agacaaatgg
     2401 cagtattcat ccacaatttt aaaagaaaag gggggattgg ggggtacagt gcaggggaaa
     2461 gaatagtaga cataatagca acagacatac aaactaaaga attacaaaaa caaattacaa
     2521 aaattcaaaa ttttcgggtt tattacaggg acagcagaga tccactttgg ccgcggctcg
     2581 agggggttgg ggttgcgcct tttccaaggc agccctgggt ttgcgcaggg acgcggctgc
     2641 tctgggcgtg gttccgggaa acgcagcggc gccgaccctg ggtctcgcac attcttcacg
     2701 tccgttcgca gcgtcacccg gatcttcgcc gctacccttg tgggcccccc ggcgacgctt
     2761 cctgctccgc ccctaagtcg ggaaggttcc ttgcggttcg cggcgtgccg gacgtgacaa
     2821 acggaagccg cacgtctcac tagtaccctc gcagacggac agcgccaggg agcaatggca
     2881 gcgcgccgac cgcgatgggc tgtggccaat agcggctgct cagcagggcg cgccgagagc
     2941 agcggccggg aaggggcggt gcgggaggcg gggtgtgggg cggtagtgtg ggccctgttc
     3001 ctgcccgcgc ggtgttccgc attctgcaag cctccggagc gcacgtcggc agtcggctcc
     3061 ctcgttgacc gaatcaccga cctctctccc cagggggatc caccggagct taccatgacc
     3121 gagtacaagc ccacggtgcg cctcgccacc cgcgacgacg tccccagggc cgtacgcacc
     3181 ctcgccgccg cgttcgccga ctaccccgcc acgcgccaca ccgtcgatcc ggaccgccac
     3241 atcgagcggg tcaccgagct gcaagaactc ttcctcacgc gcgtcgggct cgacatcggc
     3301 aaggtgtggg tcgcggacga cggcgccgcg gtggcggtct ggaccacgcc ggagagcgtc
     3361 gaagcggggg cggtgttcgc cgagatcggc ccgcgcatgg ccgagttgag cggttcccgg
     3421 ctggccgcgc agcaacagat ggaaggcctc ctggcgccgc accggcccaa ggagcccgcg
     3481 tggttcctgg ccaccgtcgg cgtctcgccc gaccaccagg gcaagggtct gggcagcgcc
     3541 gtcgtgctcc ccggagtgga ggcggccgag cgcgccgggg tgcccgcctt cctggagacc
     3601 tccgcgcccc gcaacctccc cttctacgag cggctcggct tcaccgtcac cgccgacgtc
     3661 gaggtgcccg aaggaccgcg cacctggtgc atgacccgca agcccggtgc ctgacgcccg
     3721 ccccacgacc cgcagcgccc gaccgaaagg agcgcacgac cccatgcatc ggtaccttta
     3781 agaccaatga cttacaaggc agctgtagat cttagccact ttttaaaaga aaagggggga
     3841 ctggaagggc taattcactc ccaacgaaga caagatctgc tttttgcttg tactgggtct
     3901 ctctggttag accagatctg agcctgggag ctctctggct aactagggaa cccactgctt
     3961 aagcctcaat aaagcttgcc ttgagtgctt caagtagtgt gtgcccgtct gttgtgtgac
     4021 tctggtaact agagatccct cagacccttt tagtcagtgt ggaaaatctc tagcagtagt
     4081 agttcatgtc atcttattat tcagtattta taacttgcaa agaaatgaat atcagagagt
     4141 gagaggaact tgtttattgc agcttataat ggttacaaat aaagcaatag catcacaaat
     4201 ttcacaaata aagcattttt ttcactgcat tctagttgtg gtttgtccaa actcatcaat
     4261 gtatcttatc atgtctggct ctagctatcc cgcccctaac tccgcccatc ccgcccctaa
     4321 ctccgcccag ttccgcccat tctccgcccc atggctgact aatttttttt atttatgcag
     4381 aggccgaggc cgcctcggcc tctgagctat tccagaagta gtgaggaggc ttttttggag
     4441 gcctagggac gtacccaatt cgccctatag tgagtcgtat tacgcgcgct cactggccgt
     4501 cgttttacaa cgtcgtgact gggaaaaccc tggcgttacc caacttaatc gccttgcagc
     4561 acatccccct ttcgccagct ggcgtaatag cgaagaggcc cgcaccgatc gcccttccca
     4621 acagttgcgc agcctgaatg gcgaatgggn nnnnnnnnnn nnnnnnnnnn nnnnnnnnnn
     4681 nnnnnnnnnn nnnnnnnnnn nnnnnnnnnn nnnnnnnnnn nnnnnnnnnn nnnnnnnnnn
     4741 nnnnnnnnnn nnnnnnnnnn nnnnnnnnnn nnncnnnnnn nnnnnnnnnn nnnnnnnnnn
     4801 nnnnnnnnnn nnnnnnnnnn nnnnnnnnnn nnnnnnnnnn nnnnnnnnnn nnnnnnnnnn
     4861 nnnnnannnn nnnnnnnnnn nnnnnnnnnn nnnnnnnnnn nnnnnnnnnn nnnnnccttt
     4921 gacgttggag tccacgttct ttaatagtgg actcttgttc caaactggaa caacactcaa
     4981 ccctatctcg gtctattctt ttgatttata agggattttg ccgatttcgg cctattggtt
     5041 aaaaaatgag ctgatttaac aaaaatttaa cgcgaatttt aacaaaatat taacgcttac
     5101 aatttaggtg gcacttttcg gggaaatgtg cgcggaaccc ctatttgttt atttttctaa
     5161 atacattcaa atatgtatcc gctcatgaga caataaccct gataaatgct tcaataatat
     5221 tgaaaaagga agagtatgag tattcaacat ttccgtgtcg cccttattcc cttttttgcg
     5281 gcattttgcc ttcctgtttt tgctcaccca gaaacgctgg tgaaagtaaa agatgctgaa
     5341 gatcagttgg gtgcacgagt gggttacatc gaactggatc tcaacagcgg taagatcctt
     5401 gagagttttc gccccgaaga acgttttcca atgatgagca cttttaaagt tctgctatgt
     5461 ggcgcggtat tatcccgtat tgacgccggg caagagcaac tcggtcgccg catacactat
     5521 tctcagaatg acttggttga gtactcacca gtcacagaaa agcatcttac ggatggcatg
     5581 acagtaagag aattatgcag tgctgccata accatgagtg ataacactgc ggccaactta
     5641 cttctgacaa cgatcggagg accgaaggag ctaaccgctt ttttgcacaa catgggggat
     5701 catgtaactc gccttgatcg ttgggaaccg gagctgaatg aagccatacc aaacgacgag
     5761 cgtgacacca cgatgcctgt agcaatggca acaacgttgc gcaaactatt aactggcgaa
     5821 ctacttactc tagcttcccg gcaacaatta atagactgga tggaggcgga taaagttgca
     5881 ggaccacttc tgcgctcggc ccttccggct ggctggttta ttgctgataa atctggagcc
     5941 ggtgagcgtg ggtctcgcgg tatcattgca gcactggggc cagatggtaa gccctcccgt
     6001 atcgtagtta tctacacgac ggggagtcag gcaactatgg atgaacgaaa tagacagatc
     6061 gctgagatag gtgcctcact gattaagcat tggtaactgt cagaccaagt ttactcatat
     6121 atactttaga ttgatttaaa acttcatttt taatttaaaa ggatctaggt gaagatcctt
     6181 tttgataatc tcatgaccaa aatcccttaa cgtgagtttt cgttccactg agcgtcagac
     6241 cccgtagaaa agatcaaagg atcttcttga gatccttttt ttctgcgcgt aatctgctgc
     6301 ttgcaaacaa aaaaaccacc gctaccagcg gtggtttgtt tgccggatca agagctacca
     6361 actctttttc cgaaggtaac tggcttcagc agagcgcaga taccaaatac tgttcttcta
     6421 gtgtagccgt agttaggcca ccacttcaag aactctgtag caccgcctac atacctcgct
     6481 ctgctaatcc tgttaccagt ggctgctgcc agtggcgata agtcgtgtct taccgggttg
     6541 gactcaagac gatagttacc ggataaggcg cagcggtcgg gctgaacggg gggttcgtgc
     6601 acacagccca gcttggagcg aacgacctac accgaactga gatacctaca gcgtgagcta
     6661 tgagaaagcg ccacgcttcc cgaagggaga aaggcggaca ggtatccggt aagcggcagg
     6721 gtcggaacag gagagcgcac gagggagctt ccagggggaa acgcctggta tctttatagt
     6781 cctgtcgggt ttcgccacct ctgacttgag cgtcgatttt tgtgatgctc gtcagggggg
     6841 cggagcctat ggaaaaacgc cagcaacgcg gcctttttac ggttcctggc cttttgctgg
     6901 ccttttgctc acatgttctt tcctgcgtta tcccctgatt ctgtggataa ccgtattacc
     6961 gcctttgagt gagctgatac cgctcgccgc agccgaacga ccgagcgcag cgagtcagtg
     7021 agcgaggaag cggaagagcg cccaatacgc aaaccgcctc tccccgcgcg ttggccgatt
     7081 cattaatg
//
