[The description below was written by a language model from this plasmid's Addgene catalogue record and the feature table of its GenBank file.]
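Description:
mTOR_2 shRNA is a lentiviral RNAi plasmid built on the pLKO.1 backbone, carrying a roughly 60 bp short-hairpin insert directed against human MTOR (also known as FRAP1 or RAFT1). The hairpin oligonucleotide was cloned between AgeI and EcoRI sites, with the AgeI site destroyed in the process. The hairpin itself is not annotated in the feature table, but it sits in the gap just downstream of the human U6 promoter, an RNA polymerase III promoter suited to expressing small, defined transcripts that are processed into siRNA. The complete plasmid is 7,088 bp. In E. coli it is maintained through a high-copy ColE1/pUC-type origin and selected with ampicillin via the bla gene. An f1 origin and an SV40 origin are also present in the backbone.

The transfer cassette has a third-generation, self-inactivating layout. An RSV enhancer/promoter fused to a truncated HIV-1 5' LTR drives genomic RNA production in packaging cells without requiring Tat. This is followed by the Psi packaging signal, the Rev response element for nuclear export of unspliced RNA, a cPPT/CTS element that aids nuclear import of the proviral DNA, and a U3-deleted 3' LTR that disables LTR promoter activity after integration. An SV40 polyadenylation signal lies downstream of the 3' LTR. Within the provirus, a human PGK promoter drives puromycin N-acetyltransferase, so transduced mammalian cells can be selected with puromycin.

The construct is used to produce lentivirus for stable knockdown of mTOR in human cells, and it was deposited with work on Akt/PKB phosphorylation by the rictor-mTOR complex. The depositor notes that this plasmid is called mTOR_1 in that publication, a naming discrepancy worth bearing in mind.
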