Addgene plasmid #1856: mTOR_2 shRNA
Depositing lab: David Sabatini. Depositing organization: Whitehead Institute for Biomedical Research. Publication: Phosphorylation and regulation of Akt/PKB by the rictor-mTOR complex. Sarbassov DD, Guertin DA, Ali SM, Sabatini DM. Science 2005 Feb 18;307(5712):1098-101. 10.1126/science.1106148 PubMed 15718470.
Backbone
  Vector backbone: pLKO.1
  Backbone manufacturer: Stewart SA, RNA 2003 Apr; 9(4):493-501.
  Backbone size w/o insert (bp): 7032
  Vector type: Mammalian Expression, Lentiviral, RNAi
  Selectable markers: Puromycin
Growth in bacteria
  Bacterial resistance: Ampicillin, 100 μg/mL
  Growth temperature: 37°C
  Growth strain: XL10 Gold
  Growth instructions: XL10-Gold Ultracompetent Cells from Stratagene. 37oC.
  Copy number: Unknown
Gene/Insert
  Gene/Insert name: mTOR (alt names: RAFT1; 193 mTOR_2; shRNA mTOR)
  Species: H. sapiens (human)
  Insert size (bp): 60
  Entrez Gene: MTOR (a.k.a. FRAP, FRAP1, FRAP2, RAFT1, RAPT1, SKS)
  Cloning method: Restriction Enzyme; 5′ cloning site AgeI (destroyed during cloning); 3′ cloning site EcoRI (not destroyed)
  Sequencing primers: 5′ LKO.1 5'
Terms and licenses: Academic/Nonprofit Terms; Industry Terms: Not Available to Industry
Depositor comments: This plasmid is referred to as mTOR_1 in the science paper. Sense: 5
How to cite: mTOR_2 shRNA was a gift from David Sabatini (Addgene plasmid # 1856 ; http://n2t.net/addgene:1856 ; RRID:Addgene_1856)
