>Addgene plasmid #1856 | mTOR_2 shRNA | addgene partial sequence | sequence record 162824 | LKO1-5
TGGCTTTATATATCTTGTGGAAAGGACGAAACACCGGCCGCATTGTCTCTATCAAGTTCTTCCTGTCAAA
CTTGATAGAGACAATGCGGTTTTTGAATTCTCGACCTCGAGACAAATGGCAGTATTCATCCACAATTTTA
AAAGAAAAGGGGGGATTGGGGGGTACAGTGCAGGGGAAAGAATAGTAGACATAATAGCAACAGACATACA
AACTAAAGAATTACAAAAACAAATTACAAAAATTCAAAATTTTCGGGTTTATTACAGGGACAGCAGAGAT
CCACTTTGGCCGCGGCTCGAGGGGGTTGGGGTTGCGCCTTTTCCAAGGCAGCCCTGGGTTTGCGCAGGGA
CGCGGCTGCTCTGGGCGTGGTTCCGGGAAACGCAGCGGCGCCGACCCTGGGTCTCGCACATTCTTCACGT
CCGTTCGCAGCGTCACCCGGATCTTCGCCGCTACCCTTGTGGGCCCCCCGGCGACGCTTCCTGCTCCGCC
CCTAAGTCGGGAAGGTTCCTTGCGGTTCGCGGCGTGCCGGACGTGACAAACGGAAGCCGCACGTCTCACT
AGTACCCTCGCAGACGGACAGCGCCAGGGAGCAATGGCAGCGCGCCGACCGCGATGGGCTGTGGCCAATA
GCGGCTGCTCAGCAGGGCGCGCCGAGAGCAGCGGCCGGGAAGGGGCGGTGCGGGAGGCGGGGTGTGGGGC
GGTAGTGTGGGCCCTGTTCCTGCCCGCGCGGTGTTCCGCATTCTGCAAGCCTCCGGAGCGCACGTCGGCA
GTCGGCTCCCTCGTTGACCGAATCACCGACCTCTCTCCCCAGGGGGATCCACCGGAGCTTACCATGACCG
AGTACAAGCCCACGGTGCGCCTCGCCACCCGCGACGACGTCCCCAGGGCCGTACGCACCCTCGCCGCCGC
GTTCG
